>Addgene plasmid #135287 | pLucia | addgene full sequence | sequence record 271973 | Addgene NGS Result
ATACTGTTCTTCTAGTGTAGCCGTAGTTAGGCCACCACTTCAAGAACTCTGTAGCACCGCCTACATACCT
CGCTCTGCTAATCCTGTTACCAGTGGCTGCTGCCAGTGGCGATAAGTCGTGTCTTACCGGGTTGGACTCA
AGACGATAGTTACCGGATAAGGCGCAGCGGTCGGGCTGAACGGGGGGTTCGTGCACACAGCCCAGCTTGG
AGCGAACGACCTACACCGAACTGAGATACCTACAGCGTGAGCTATGAGAAAGCGCCACGCTTCCCGAAGG
GAGAAAGGCGGACAGGTATCCGGTAAGCGGCAGGGTCGGAACAGGAGAGCGCACGAGGGAGCTTCCAGGG
GGAAACGCCTGGTATCTTTATAGTCCTGTCGGGTTTCGCCACCTCTGACTTGAGCGTCGATTTTTGTGAT
GCTCGTCAGGGGGGCGGAGCCTATGGAAAAACGCCAGCAACGCGGCCTTTTTACGGTTCCTGGCCTTTTG
CTGGCCTTTTGCTCACATGTTCTTTCCTGCGTTATCCCCTGATTCTGTGGATAACCGTGTCATGATGCCT
GGACAGGAAACAGCTATGACCAACGGCTCTATGGTATTTAGGTGACACTATAGAACGAATTCACTAGTGA
TTGGGCGATGAGTGGTCTCGAATGGAGATCAAGGTTCTGTTCGCTCTGATCTGTATTGCTGTTGCCGAGG
CCAAGCCGACAGAGATAAATGAGGACCTCAACATTGCAGCCGTAGCCTCCAACTTCGCCACAACGGACCT
CGAGACAGACTTGTTTACGAATTGGGAGACTATGAACGTTATATCCACCGATACTGAGCAAGTGAATACG
GACGCTGACCGTGGCAAGCTCCCTGGAAAGAAATTGCCTCCTGATGTCCTGCGTGAACTCGAAGCGAATG
CGCGTCGCGCAGGTTGTACTCGCGGTTGCCTCATATGCCTGAGCCATATCAAATGTACACCTAAAATGAA
GAAATTTATTCCGGGACGTTGTCATACGTATGAGGGTGAAAAGGAAAGCGCACAGGGTGGCATAGGAGAG
GCTATCGTTGACATCCCTGAAATACCAGGTTTTAAGGACAAGGAACCATTGGACCAGTTTATTGCCCAAG
TGGACCTCTGTGCCGACTGCACGACGGGTTGTCTGAAGGGTCTGGCTAATGTCCAATGCAGCGATTTGCT
CAAAAAGTGGCTGCCGCAACGCTGTACGACTTTTGCATCCAAGATCCAGGGACGAGTCGATAAGATCAAG
GGATTGGCTGGAGATCGGTGAGCTTCGAGACCTTGAGATCAATATCTAAGGTCCTAAGCGGAATTCACCC
TATAGTGAGTCGTATTACAATTCACTGGCCGTCGTTTTACATGCGTTTCTACAATGTTAAAATTGTAAGC
GTTAATATTTTGTTAAAATTCGCGTTAAATTTTTGTTAAATCAGCTCATTTTTTAACCAATAGGCCGAAA
TCGGCAAAATCCCTTATAAATCAAAAGAATAGACCGAGATAGGGT
[37 nt withheld, positions 1516-1552]
AAAGAACGTGGACTCCAACGTCAAAGGGCGAAAAACCGTCTATCAGGGCGCTGGCCCACTACGTGAACCA
TCACCCT
[91 nt withheld, positions 1630-1720]
G
[125 nt withheld, positions 1722-1846]
ACATCATGTTTGACAGCTTATCATCGAATTTCTGCCATTCATCCGCTTATTATCACTTATTCAGGCGTAG
CAACCAGGCGTTTAAGGGCACCAATAACTGCCTTAAAAAAATTACGCCCCGCCCTGCCACTCATCGCAGT
ACTGTTGTAATTCATTAAGCATTCTGCCGACATGGAAGCCATCACAAACGGCATGATGAACCTGAATCGC
CAGCGGCATCAGCACCTTGTCGCCTTGCGTATAATATTTGCCCATGGTGAAAACGGGGGCGAAGAAGTTG
TCCATATTGGCCACGTTTAAATCAAAACTGGTGAAACTCACCCAGGGATTGGCTGACACGAAAAACATAT
TCTCAATAAACCCTTTAGGGAAATAGGCCAGGTTTTCACCGTAACACGCCACATCTTGCGAATATATGTG
TAGAAACTGCCGGAAATCGTCGTGGTATTCACTCCAGAGCGATGAAAACGTTTCAGTTTGCTCATGGAAA
ACGGTGTAACAAGGGTGAACACTATCCCATATCACCAGCTCACCGTCTTTCATTGCCATACGGAATTCCG
GATGAGCATTCATCAGGCGGGCAAGAATGTGAATAAAGGCCGGATAAAACTTGTGCTTATTTTTCTTTAC
GGTCTTTAAAAAGGCCGTAATATCCAGCTGAACGGTCTGGTTATAGGTACATTGAGCAACTGACTGAAAT
GCCTCAAAATGTTCTTTACGATGCCATTGGGATATATCAACGGTGGTATATCCAGTGATTTTTTTCTCCA
TTTTAGCTTCCTTAGCTCCTGAAAATCTCGATAACTCAAAAAATACGCCCGGTAGTGATCTTATTTCATT
ATGGTGAAAGTTGGAACCTCTTACGTGCCGATCATCACAAAAGGATCTAGGTGAAGATCCTTTTTGATAA
TCTCATGACCAAAATCCCTTAACGTGAGTTTTCGTTCCACTGAGCGTCAGACCCCGTAGAAAAGATCAAA
GGATCTTCTTGAGATCCTTTTTTTCTGCGCGTAATCTGCTGCTTGCAAACAAAAAAACCACCGCTACCAG
CGGTGGTTTGTTTGCCGGATCAAGAGCTACCAACTCTTTTTCCGAAGGTAACTGGCTTCAGCAGAGCGCA
GATACCAA
Features (pLannotate 1.2.2; 8 found; start..end, strand, type, name):
    596..614     +  promoter       SP6 promoter: promoter for bacteriophage SP6 RNA polymerase
   1329..1347    -  promoter       T7 promoter: promoter for bacteriophage T7 RNA polymerase
   1350..1371    +  CDS            lacZα (fragment): LacZα fragment of β-galactosidase; lacZ fragment
   1390..1845    -  rep_origin     f1 ori (sequence partly withheld): f1 bacteriophage origin of replication; arrow indicates direction of (+) strand synthesis
   1856..1873    +  promoter       tet promoter (fragment): E. coli promoter for tetracycline efflux protein gene
   1961..2617    -  CDS            cat: CAT_ECOLX - Experimental evidence at protein level: Swiss-Prot protein existence level 1. This enzyme is an effector of chloramphenicol resistance in bacteria. From Escherichia coli. This protein is used as a marker in many commonly used cloning vectors, such as pACYC184.
   2618..2720    -  promoter       cat promoter: promoter of the E. coli cat gene encoding chloramphenicol acetyltransferase
   2835..449     +  rep_origin     ori (across the origin): high-copy-number ColE1/pMB1/pBR322/pUC origin of replication
