[The description below was written by a language model from this plasmid's Addgene catalogue record and pLannotate feature annotations shown in this document.]
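Description:
pLucia is a GoldenBraid-style "GBPart" domestication plasmid that stores the coding sequence of Lucia luciferase as a standardized, reusable module. It is built on the small pUPD3 entry vector (about 2.3 kb; total construct about 3.0 kb). It is propagated in E. coli at high copy from a ColE1/pUC-type origin and selected with chloramphenicol through a cat gene driven by its own promoter. The annotated backbone also carries an f1 phage origin, a short tet promoter fragment, and a remnant of lacZα. The lacZα remnant is probably left over from a blue/white screening cassette displaced by the insert, although the record does not say so.

The insert is a synthetic luciferase that the depositor describes as codon-optimized and synthesized de novo. It was cloned through BsmBI sites that were destroyed in the process, and it can be released with BsaI. That arrangement is typical of Type IIS (Golden Gate/GoldenBraid) assembly, in which a part is excised with defined overhangs and joined to promoter and terminator parts to make a transcriptional unit. The automated feature table does not annotate the luciferase itself. It presumably occupies the unannotated interval between the flanking SP6 and T7 phage promoters, which are the only promoters near it.

No eukaryotic promoter or polyadenylation signal is recorded. Despite the "mammalian expression" category, the plasmid is therefore best seen as a CDS donor rather than a ready-to-express reporter. The associated work concerns multiplexed luciferase assays that monitor several cellular pathways at once, and this part would supply one of the reporters in that system.
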