Addgene plasmid #135287: pLucia
Purpose: GBPart - Lucia Luciferase CDS
Depositing lab: Koen Venken. Depositing organization: Baylor College of Medicine. Publication: Examining multiple cellular pathways at once using multiplex hextuple luciferase assaying. Sarrion-Perdigones A, Chang L, Gonzalez Y, Gallego-Flores T, Young DW, Venken KJT. Nat Commun. 2019 Dec 13;10(1):5710. doi: 10.1038/s41467-019-13651-y. PubMed 31836712.
Backbone
  Vector backbone: pUPD3
  Backbone manufacturer: Diego Orzaez Lab
  Backbone size w/o insert (bp): 2343
  Total vector size (bp): 2974
  Vector type: Mammalian Expression, Luciferase, Synthetic Biology
Growth in bacteria
  Bacterial resistance: Chloramphenicol, 25 μg/mL
  Growth temperature: 37°C
  Growth strain: DH5alpha
  Copy number: High Copy
Gene/Insert
  Gene/Insert name: Lucia Luciferase
  Species: H. sapiens (human), Synthetic
  Cloning method: Restriction Enzyme; 5′ cloning site BsmBI (destroyed during cloning); 3′ cloning site BsmBI (destroyed during cloning)
  Sequencing primers: 5′ gtaaaacgacggccagt; 3′ gtcatagctgtttcctg
Terms and licenses: Academic/Nonprofit Terms; Industry Terms: Not Available to Industry
Depositor comments: Insert can be released with BsaI. Synthetic luciferase from Invivogen, codon-optimized and synthesized de novo.
How to cite: pLucia was a gift from Koen Venken (Addgene plasmid # 135287 ; http://n2t.net/addgene:135287 ; RRID:Addgene_135287)
